>Addgene plasmid #180270 | pZR064_CROPseq-sgCD4-CRISPRi | addgene full sequence | sequence record 354387 | Addgene NGS Result
CTGGATGGAGGCGGATAAAGTTGCAGGACCACTTCTGCGCTCGGCCCTTCCGGCTGGCTGGTTTATTGCT
GATAAATCTGGAGCCGGTGAGCGTGGGTCTCGCGGTATCATTGCAGCACTGGGGCCAGATGGTAAGCCCT
CCCGTATCGTAGTTATCTACACGACGGGGAGTCAGGCAACTATGGATGAACGAAATAGACAGATCGCTGA
GATAGGTGCCTCACTGATTAAGCATTGGTAACTGTCAGACCAAGTTTACTCATATATACTTTAGATTGAT
TTAAAACTTCATTTTTAATTTAAAAGGATCTAGGTGAAGATCCTTTTTGATAATCTCATGACCAAAATCC
CTTAACGTGAGTTTTCGTTCCACTGAGCGTCAGACCCCGTAGAAAAGATCAAAGGATCTTCTTGAGATCC
TTTTTTTCTGCGCGTAATCTGCTGCTTGCAAACAAAAAAACCACCGCTACCAGCGGTGGTTTGTTTGCCG
GATCAAGAGCTACCAACTCTTTTTCCGAAGGTAACTGGCTTCAGCAGAGCGCAGATACCAAATACTGTTC
TTCTAGTGTAGCCGTAGTTAGGCCACCACTTCAAGAACTCTGTAGCACCGCCTACATACCTCGCTCTGCT
AATCCTGTTACCAGTGGCTGCTGCCAGTGGCGATAAGTCGTGTCTTACCGGGTTGGACTCAAGACGATAG
TTACCGGATAAGGCGCAGCGGTCGGGCTGAACGGGGGGTTCGTGCACACAGCCCAGCTTGGAGCGAACGA
CCTACACCGAACTGAGATACCTACAGCGTGAGCTATGAGAAAGCGCCACGCTTCCCGAAGGGAGAAAGGC
GGACAGGTATCCGGTAAGCGGCAGGGTCGGAACAGGAGAGCGCACGAGGGAGCTTCCAGGGGGAAACGCC
TGGTATCTTTATAGTCCTGTCGGGTTTCGCCACCTCTGACTTGAGCGTCGATTTTTGTGATGCTCGTCAG
GGGGGCGGAGCCTATGGAAAAACGCCAGCAACGCGGCCTTTTTACGGTTCCTGGCCTTTTGCTGGCCTTT
TGCTCACATGTTCTTTCCTGCGTTATCCCCTGATTCTGTGGATAACCGTATTACCGCCTTTGAGTGAGCT
GATACCGCTCGCCGCAGCCGAACGACCGAGCGCAGCGAGTCAGTGAGCGAGGAAGCGGAAGAGCGCCCAA
TACGCAAACCGCCTCTCCCCGCGCGTTGGCCGATTCATTAATGCAGCTGGCACGACAGGTTTCCCGACTG
GAAAGCGGGCAGTGAGCGCAACGCAATTAATGTGAGTTAGCTCACTCATTAGGCACCCCAGGCTTTACAC
TTTATGCTTCCGGCTCGTATGTTGTGTGGAATTGTGAGCGGATAACAATTTCACACAGGAAACAGCTATG
ACCATGATTACGCCAAGCGCGCAATTAACCCTCACTAAAGGGAACAAAAGCTGGAGCTGCAAGCTTAATG
TAGTCTTATGCAATACTCTTGTAGTCTTGCAACATGGTAACGATGAGTTAGCAACATGCCTTACAAGGAG
AGAAAAAGCACCGTGCATGCCGATTGGTGGAAGTAAGGTGGTACGATCGTGCCTTATTAGGAAGGCAACA
GACGGGTCTGACATGGATTGGACGAACCACTGAATTGCCGCATTGCAGAGATATTGTATTTAAGTGCCTA
GCTCGATACATAAACGGGTCTCTCTGGTTAGACCAGATCTGAGCCTGGGAGCTCTCTGGCTAACTAGGGA
ACCCACTGCTTAAGCCTCAATAAAGCTTGCCTTGAGTGCTTCAAGTAGTGTGTGCCCGTCTGTTGTGTGA
CTCTGGTAACTAGAGATCCCTCAGACCCTTTTAGTCAGTGTGGAAAATCTCTAGCAGTGGCGCCCGAACA
GGGACTTGAAAGCGAAAGGGAAACCAGAGGAGCTCTCTCGACGCAGGACTCGGCTTGCTGAAGCGCGCAC
GGCAAGAGGCGAGGGGCGGCGACTGGTGAGTACGCCAAAAATTTTGACTAGCGGAGGCTAGAAGGAGAGA
GATGGGTGCGAGAGCGTCAGTATTAAGCGGGGGAGAATTAGATCGCGATGGGAAAAAATTCGGTTAAGGC
CAGGGGGAAAGAAAAAATATAAATTAAAACATATAGTATGGGCAAGCAGGGAGCTAGAACGATTCGCAGT
TAATCCTGGCCTGTTAGAAACATCAGAAGGCTGTAGACAAATACTGGGACAGCTACAACCATCCCTTCAG
ACAGGATCAGAAGAACTTAGATCATTATATAATACAGTAGCAACCCTCTATTGTGTGCATCAAAGGATAG
AGATAAAAGACACCAAGGAAGCTTTAGACAAGATAGAGGAAGAGCAAAACAAAAGTAAGACCACCGCACA
GCAAGCGGCCGCTGATCTTCAGACCTGGAGGAGGAGATATGAGGGACAATTGGAGAAGTGAATTATATAA
ATATAAAGTAGTAAAAATTGAACCATTAGGAGTAGCACCCACCAAGGCAAAGAGAAGAGTGGTGCAGAGA
GAAAAAAGAGCAGTGGGAATAGGAGCTTTGTTCCTTGGGTTCTTGGGAGCAGCAGGAAGCACTATGGGCG
CAGCGTCAATGACGCTGACGGTACAGGCCAGACAATTATTGTCTGGTATAGTGCAGCAGCAGAACAATTT
GCTGAGGGCTATTGAGGCGCAACAGCATCTGTTGCAACTCACAGTCTGGGGCATCAAGCAGCTCCAGGCA
AGAATCCTGGCTGTGGAAAGATACCTAAAGGATCAACAGCTCCTGGGGATTTGGGGTTGCTCTGGAAAAC
TCATTTGCACCACTGCTGTGCCTTGGAATGCTAGTTGGAGTAATAAATCTCTGGAACAGATTTGGAATCA
CACGACCTGGATGGAGTGGGACAGAGAAATTAACAATTACACAAGCTTAATACACTCCTTAATTGAAGAA
TCGCAAAACCAGCAAGAAAAGAATGAACAAGAATTATTGGAATTAGATAAATGGGCAAGTTTGTGGAATT
GGTTTAACATAACAAATTGGCTGTGGTATATAAAATTATTCATAATGATAGTAGGAGGCTTGGTAGGTTT
AAGAATAGTTTTTGCTGTACTTTCTATAGTGAATAGAGTTAGGCAGGGATATTCACCATTATCGTTTCAG
AATCTTGAGACAAATGGCAGTATTCATCCACAATTTTAAAAGAAAAGGGGGGATTGGGGGGTACAGTGCA
GGGGAAAGAATAGTAGACATAATAGCAACAGACATACAAACTAAAGAATTACAAAAACAAATTACAAAAA
TTCAAAATTTTCGGGTTTATTACAGGGACAGCAGAGATCCACTTTGGCGCCGGCTCGAGGGGGCCCGGGT
GCAAAGATGGATAAAGTTTTAAACAGAGAGGAATCTTTGCAGCTAATGGACCTTCTAGGTCTTGAAAGGA
GTGGGAATTGGCTCCGGTGCCCGTCAGTGGGCAGAGCGCACATCGCCCACAGTCCCCGAGAAGTTGGGGG
GAGGGGTCGGCAATTGATCCGGTGCCTAGAGAAGGTGGCGCGGGGTAAACTGGGAAAGTGATGTCGTGTA
CTGGCTCCGCCTTTTTCCCGAGGGTGGGGGAGAACCGTATATAAGTGCAGTAGTCGCCGTGAACGTTCTT
TTTCGCAACGGGTTTGCCGCCAGAACACAGGTAAGTGCCGTGTGTGGTTCCCGCGGGCCTGGCCTCTTTA
CGGGTTATGGCCCTTGCGTGCCTTGAATTACTTCCACCTGGCTGCAGTACGTGATTCTTGATCCCGAGCT
TCGGGTTGGAAGTGGGTGGGAGAGTTCGAGGCCTTGCGCTTAAGGAGCCCCTTCGCCTCGTGCTTGAGTT
GAGGCCTGGCCTGGGCGCTGGGGCCGCCGCGTGCGAATCTGGTGGCACCTTCGCGCCTGTCTCGCTGCTT
TCGATAAGTCTCTAGCCATTTAAAATTTTTGATGACCTGCTGCGACGCTTTTTTTCTGGCAAGATAGTCT
TGTAAATGCGGGCCAAGATCTGCACACTGGTATTTCGGTTTTTGGGGCCGCGGGCGGCGACGGGGCCCGT
GCGTCCCAGCGCACATGTTCGGCGAGGCGGGGCCTGCGAGCGCGGCCACCGAGAATCGGACGGGGGTAGT
CTCAAGCTGGCCGGCCTGCTCTGGTGCCTGGCCTCGCGCCGCCGTGTATCGCCCCGCCCTGGGCGGCAAG
GCTGGCCCGGTCGGCACCAGTTGCGTGAGCGGAAAGATGGCCGCTTCCCGGCCCTGCTGCAGGGAGCTCA
AAATGGAGGACGCGGCGCTCGGGAGAGCGGGCGGGTGAGTCACCCACACAAAGGAAAAGGGCCTTTCCGT
CCTCAGCCGTCGCTTCATGTGACTCCACGGAGTACCGGGCGCCGTCCAGGCACCTCGATTAGTTCTCGAG
CTTTTGGAGTACGTCGTCTTTAGGTTGGGGGGAGGGGTTTTATGCGATGGAGTTTCCCCACACTGAGTGG
GTGGAGACTGAAGTTAGGCCAGCTTGGCACTTGATGTAATTCTCCTTGGAATTTGCCCTTTTTGAGTTTG
GATCTTGGTTCATTCTCAAGCCTCAGACAGTGGTTCAAAGTTTTTTTCTTCCATTTCAGGTGTCGTGACG
TACGGCCACCATGACCGAGTACAAGCCCACGGTGCGCCTCGCCACCCGCGACGACGTCCCCAGGGCCGTA
CGCACCCTCGCCGCCGCGTTCGCCGACTACCCCGCCACGCGCCACACCGTCGATCCGGACCGCCACATCG
AGCGGGTCACCGAGCTGCAAGAACTCTTCCTCACGCGCGTCGGGCTCGACATCGGCAAGGTGTGGGTCGC
GGACGACGGCGCCGCCGTGGCGGTCTGGACCACGCCGGAGAGCGTCGAAGCGGGGGCGGTGTTCGCCGAG
ATCGGCCCGCGCATGGCCGAGTTGAGCGGTTCCCGGCTGGCCGCGCAGCAACAGATGGAAGGCCTCCTGG
CGCCGCACCGGCCCAAGGAGCCCGCGTGGTTCCTGGCCACCGTCGGAGTCTCGCCCGACCACCAGGGCAA
GGGTCTGGGCAGCGCCGTCGTGCTCCCCGGAGTGGAGGCGGCCGAGCGCGCCGGGGTGCCCGCCTTCCTG
GAGACCTCCGCGCCCCGCAACCTCCCCTTCTACGAGCGGCTCGGCTTCACCGTCACCGCCGACGTCGAGG
TGCCCGAAGGACCGCGCACCTGGTGCATGACCCGCAAGCCCGGTGCCTGAACGCGTTAAGTCGACAATCA
ACCTCTGGATTACAAAATTTGTGAAAGATTGACTGGTATTCTTAACTATGTTGCTCCTTTTACGCTATGT
GGATACGCTGCTTTAATGCCTTTGTATCATGCTATTGCTTCCCGTATGGCTTTCATTTTCTCCTCCTTGT
ATAAATCCTGGTTGCTGTCTCTTTATGAGGAGTTGTGGCCCGTTGTCAGGCAACGTGGCGTGGTGTGCAC
TGTGTTTGCTGACGCAACCCCCACTGGTTGGGGCATTGCCACCACCTGTCAGCTCCTTTCCGGGACTTTC
GCTTTCCCCCTCCCTATTGCCACGGCGGAACTCATCGCCGCCTGCCTTGCCCGCTGCTGGACAGGGGCTC
GGCTGTTGGGCACTGACAATTCCGTGGTGTTGTCGGGGAAATCATCGTCCTTTCCTTGGCTGCTCGCCTG
TGTTGCCACCTGGATTCTGCGCGGGACGTCCTTCTGCTACGTCCCTTCGGCCCTCAATCCAGCGGACCTT
CCTTCCCGCGGCCTGCTGCCGGCTCTGCGGCCTCTTCCGCGTCTTCGCCTTCGCCCTCAGACGAGTCGGA
TCTCCCTTTGGGCCGCCTCCCCGCGTCGACTTTAAGACCAATGACTTACAAGGCAGCTGTAGATCTTAGC
CACTTTTTAAAAGAAAAGGGGGGACTGGAAGGGCTAATTCACTCCCAACGAAGACAAGATTTCACCATTA
TCGTTTCAGACCCACCTCCCAACCCCGAGGGGACCCAGAGAGGGCCTATTTCCCATGATTCCTTCATATT
TGCATATACGATACAAGGCTGTTAGAGAGATAATTAGAATTAATTTGACTGTAAACACAAAGATATTAGT
ACAAAATACGTGACGTAGAAAGTAATAATTTCTTGGGTAGTTTGCAGTTTTAAAATTATGTTTTAAAATG
GACTATCATATGCTTACCGTAACTTGAAAGTATTTCGATTTCTTGGCTTTATATATCTTGTGGAAAGGAC
GAAACACCGAACAAAGCACCCTCCCCACTGTTTAAGAGCTATGCTGGAAACAGCATAGCAAGTTTAAATA
AGGCTAGTCCGTTATCAACTTGAAAAAGTGGCACCGAGTCGGTGCTTTTTTAAGCTTGGCGTAACTAGAT
CTTGAGACACTGCTTTTTGCTTGTACTGGGTCTCTCTGGTTAGACCAGATCTGAGCCTGGGAGCTCTCTG
GCTAACTAGGGAACCCACTGCTTAAGCCTCAATAAAGCTTGCCTTGAGTGCTTCAAGTAGTGTGTGCCCG
TCTGTTGTGTGACTCTGGTAACTAGAGATCCCTCAGACCCTTTTAGTCAGTGTGGAAAATCTCTAGCAGT
ACGTATAGTAGTTCATGTCATCTTATTATTCAGTATTTATAACTTGCAAAGAAATGAATATCAGAGAGTG
AGAGGAACTTGTTTATTGCAGCTTATAATGGTTACAAATAAAGCAATAGCATCACAAATTTCACAAATAA
AGCATTTTTTTCACTGCATTCTAGTTGTGGTTTGTCCAAACTCATCAATGTATCTTATCATGTCTGGCTC
TAGCTATCCCGCCCCTAACTCCGCCCATCCCGCCCCTAACTCCGCCCAGTTCCGCCTATTCTCCGCCCCA
TGGCTGACTAATTTTTTTTATTTATGCAGAGGCCGAGGCCGCCTCGGCCTCTGAGCTATTCCAGAAGTAG
TGAGGAGGCTTTTTTGGAGGCCTAGGGACGTACCCAATTCGCCCTATAGTGAGTCGTATTACGCGCGCTC
ACTGGCCGTCGTTTTACAACGTCGTGACTGGGAAAACCCTGGCGTTACCCAACTTAATCGCCTTGCAGCA
CATCCCCCTTTCGCCAGCTGGCGTAATAGCGAAGAGGCCCGCACCGATCGCCCTTCCCAACAGTTGCGCA
GCCTGAATGGCGAATGGG
[124 nt withheld, positions 7159-7282]
C
[91 nt withheld, positions 7284-7374]
A
[49 nt withheld, positions 7376-7424]
CCTTTGACGTTGGAGTCCACGTTCTTT
[37 nt withheld, positions 7452-7488]
ACCCTATCTCGGTCTATTCTTTTGATTTATAAGGGATTTTGCCGATTTCGGCCTATTGGTTAAAAAATGA
GCTGATTTAACAAAAATTTAACGCGAATTTTAACAAAATATTAACGCTTACAATTTAGGTGGCACTTTTC
GGGGAAATGTGCGCGGAACCCCTATTTGTTTATTTTTCTAAATACATTCAAATATGTATCCGCTCATGAG
ACAATAACCCTGATAAATGCTTCAATAATATTGAAAAAGGAAGAGTATGAGTATTCAACATTTCCGTGTC
GCCCTTATTCCCTTTTTTGCGGCATTTTGCCTTCCTGTTTTTGCTCACCCAGAAACGCTGGTGAAAGTAA
AAGATGCTGAAGATCAGTTGGGTGCACGAGTGGGTTACATCGAACTGGATCTCAACAGCGGTAAGATCCT
TGAGAGTTTTCGCCCCGAAGAACGTTTTCCAATGATGAGCACTTTTAAAGTTCTGCTATGTGGCGCGGTA
TTATCCCGTATTGACGCCGGGCAAGAGCAACTCGGTCGCCGCATACACTATTCTCAGAATGACTTGGTTG
AGTACTCACCAGTCACAGAAAAGCATCTTACGGATGGCATGACAGTAAGAGAATTATGCAGTGCTGCCAT
AACCATGAGTGATAACACTGCGGCCAACTTACTTCTGACAACGATCGGAGGACCGAAGGAGCTAACCGCT
TTTTTGCACAACATGGGGGATCATGTAACTCGCCTTGATCGTTGGGAACCGGAGCTGAATGAAGCCATAC
CAAACGACGAGCGTGACACCACGATGCCTGTAGCAATGGCAACAACGTTGCGCAAACTATTAACTGGCGA
ACTACTTACTCTAGCTTCCCGGCAACAATTAATAGA
Features (pLannotate 1.2.2; 29 found; start..end, strand, type, name):
    412..1000    +  rep_origin     ori: high-copy-number ColE1/pMB1/pBR322/pUC origin of replication
   1183..1275    +  CDS            lacI (fragment): lac repressor; lacI; The lac repressor binds to the lac operator to inhibit transcription in E. coli. This inhibition can be relieved by adding lactose or isopropyl-β-D-thiogalactopyranoside (IPTG).
   1288..1309    +  protein_bind   CAP binding site: CAP binding activates transcription in the presence of cAMP. E. coli catabolite activator protein
   1324..1354    +  promoter       lac promoter: promoter for the E. coli lac operon
   1362..1378    +  protein_bind   lac operator: The lac repressor binds to the lac operator to inhibit transcription in E. coli. This inhibition can be relieved by adding lactose or isopropyl-β-D-thiogalactopyranoside (IPTG). lac repressor encoded by lacI
   1423..1441    +  promoter       T3 promoter: promoter for bacteriophage T3 RNA polymerase
   1469..1695    +  promoter       RSV promoter: Rous sarcoma virus enhancer/promoter
   1696..1876    +  LTR            5' LTR (truncated): truncated 5' long terminal repeat (LTR) from HIV-1
   1923..2048    +  misc_feature   HIV-1 Ψ: packaging signal of human immunodeficiency virus type 1
   2032..2395    +  CDS            HIV-1 gag (fragment): gag protein from human immunodeficiency virus 1; gag
   2541..2774    +  misc_feature   RRE: The Rev response element (RRE) of HIV-1 allows for Rev-dependent mRNA export from the nucleus to the cytoplasm.
   3184..3301    +  misc_feature   cPPT/CTS: central polypurine tract and central termination sequence of HIV-1
   3367..3433    +  CDS            small t antigen (fragment): SV40 (simian virus 40) small t antigen
   3459..3670    +  promoter       EF-1α core promoter: core promoter for human elongation factor EF-1α
   3671..4609    +  intron         EF-1α intron A: intron upstream of the start codon of human EF-1α
   4631..5230    +  CDS            PuroR (fragment): puromycin N-acetyltransferase; pac from Streptomyces; confers resistance to puromycin
   5246..5834    +  misc_feature   WPRE: woodchuck hepatitis virus posttranscriptional regulatory element
   5830..5940    +  CDS            nef (fragment): NEF_HV1LA - Experimental evidence at protein level: Swiss-Prot protein existence level 1. Extracellular Nef protein targets CD4(+) T-lymphocytes for apoptosis by interacting with CXCR4 surface receptors. From Human immunodeficiency virus type 1 group M subtype B (isolate Lai) (HIV-1).
   5960..5986    +  CDS            Rev (fragment): human immunodeficiency virus 1 (HIV-1) Rev protein; rev; enhances nuclear export of unspliced and incompletely spliced viral mRNAs
   5990..6230    +  promoter       U6 promoter: RNA polymerase III promoter for human U6 snRNA
   6278..6345    +  misc_RNA       tracrRNA (fragment): trans-activating CRISPR RNA for the Streptococcus pyogenes CRISPR/Cas9 system
   6398..6578    +  LTR            5' LTR (truncated): truncated 5' long terminal repeat (LTR) from HIV-1
   6656..6777    +  polyA_signal   SV40 poly(A) signal: SV40 polyadenylation signal
   6817..6952    +  rep_origin     SV40 ori: SV40 origin of replication
   6973..6991    -  promoter       T7 promoter: promoter for bacteriophage T7 RNA polymerase
   6999..7154    +  CDS            lacZα (fragment): LacZα fragment of β-galactosidase; lacZ fragment
   7159..7587    +  rep_origin     f1 ori (sequence partly withheld): f1 bacteriophage origin of replication; arrow indicates direction of (+) strand synthesis
   7640..7744    +  promoter       AmpR promoter: bla
   7745..241     +  CDS            AmpR (across the origin): β-lactamase; bla; confers resistance to ampicillin, carbenicillin, and related antibiotics
