[The description below was written by a language model from this plasmid's Addgene catalogue record and pLannotate feature annotations shown in this document.]
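Description:
pZR064_CROPseq-sgCD4-CRISPRi is an 8,364 bp third-generation-style lentiviral transfer plasmid built on the CROPseq-Guide-Puro backbone, carrying a single 20-nt synthetic guide RNA directed against CD4 for use in CRISPR interference. In bacteria it is maintained as a high-copy plasmid through a ColE1/pUC-type origin and selected with ampicillin via the bla gene. An f1 origin, an SV40 origin and leftover lac/lacZα, T3 and T7 elements from the cloning backbone are also annotated.

The viral genome is transcribed from an RSV promoter fused to a truncated HIV-1 5' LTR, followed by the Ψ packaging signal, a gag fragment, the RRE for Rev-dependent nuclear export, and the cPPT/CTS. Internally, the EF-1α core promoter with its intron A drives puromycin N-acetyltransferase for selection of transduced mammalian cells, and a WPRE enhances expression of that transcript. The defining CROP-seq feature is the placement of the human U6 promoter, the guide (cloned through BsmBI sites that were destroyed in the process) and the S. pyogenes sgRNA scaffold downstream of the WPRE, immediately before the annotated 3' LTR segment. This places the cassette where it is copied to the 5' end during reverse transcription, giving a functional Pol III guide unit. The guide sequence is also included in the polyadenylated EF-1α/puromycin transcript, so it can be read out by single-cell RNA sequencing.

No Cas9 or dCas9 effector is annotated, so the CRISPRi repressor must be supplied separately. The associated work involved CRISPR activation and interference screens in primary human T cells. The record does not state the specific role of this single CD4 guide in that work.
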