Addgene plasmid #180270: pZR064_CROPseq-sgCD4-CRISPRi
Purpose: Lentiviral CROPseq vector expressing CD4 targeting sgRNA for CRISPRi
Depositing lab: Alexander Marson. Depositing organization: J. David Gladstone Institutes. Publication: CRISPR activation and interference screens decode stimulation responses in primary human T cells. Schmidt R, Steinhart Z, Layeghi M, Freimer JW, Bueno R, Nguyen VQ, Blaeschke F, Ye CJ, Marson A. Science. 2022 Feb 4;375(6580):eabj4008. doi: 10.1126/science.abj4008. Epub 2022 Feb 4. PubMed 35113687.
Backbone
  Vector backbone: CROPseq-Guide-Puro
  Total vector size (bp): 8364
  Vector type: Mammalian Expression, Lentiviral, CRISPR
  Selectable markers: Puromycin
Growth in bacteria
  Bacterial resistance: Ampicillin, 100 μg/mL
  Growth temperature: 37°C
  Growth strain: NEB Stable
  Copy number: High Copy
Gene/Insert
  Gene/Insert name: CD4 sgRNA
  Species: Synthetic
  Insert size (bp): 20
  Promoter: U6
  Cloning method: Restriction Enzyme; 5′ cloning site BsmBI (destroyed during cloning); 3′ cloning site BsmBI (destroyed during cloning)
  Sequencing primers: 5′ gagggcctatttcccatgatt
Resource information
  A portion of this plasmid was derived from a plasmid made by: CROPseq-Guide-Puro was a gift from Christoph Bock (Addgene plasmid # 86708)
Terms and licenses: Academic/Nonprofit Terms; Industry Terms: Not Available to Industry
How to cite: pZR064_CROPseq-sgCD4-CRISPRi was a gift from Alexander Marson (Addgene plasmid # 180270 ; http://n2t.net/addgene:180270 ; RRID:Addgene_180270)
